Addgene plasmid #122976: pQL173 SspBmicro-BoNT(147-441, Y365A)
Purpose: Expresses SspB(micro, R73Q) fused to botulinum toxin B (aa 147-441, Y365A)
Depositing lab: Chandra Tucker. Publication: A Photoactivatable Botulinum Neurotoxin for Inducible Control of Neurotransmission. Liu Q, Sinnen BL, Boxer EE, Schneider MW, Grybko MJ, Buchta WC, Gibson ES, Wysoczynski CL, Ford CP, Gottschalk A, Aoto J, Tucker CL, Kennedy MJ. Neuron. 2019 Jan 15. pii: S0896-6273(19)30003-0. doi: 10.1016/j.neuron.2019.01.002. PubMed 30704911.
Backbone
  Vector backbone: pmCherryC1
  Backbone manufacturer: Clontech
  Vector type: Mammalian Expression
Growth in bacteria
  Bacterial resistance: Kanamycin, 50 μg/mL
  Growth temperature: 37°C
  Growth strain: DH5alpha
  Copy number: High Copy
Gene/Insert
  Gene/Insert name: Botulinum toxin B
  Mutation: Y365A mutation in BoNT/B
  Promoter: CMV
  Tag / fusion protein: SspB R73Q (N terminal on insert)
  Cloning method: Restriction Enzyme; 5′ cloning site Xho I (not destroyed); 3′ cloning site Xma I (not destroyed)
  Sequencing primers: 5′ CMV
Terms and licenses: Academic/Nonprofit Terms; Industry Terms: Not Available to Industry
Depositor comments: SspBmicro amplified from a plasmid from Brian Kuhlman
How to cite: pQL173 SspBmicro-BoNT(147-441, Y365A) was a gift from Chandra Tucker (Addgene plasmid # 122976)
