[The description below was written by a language model from this plasmid's Addgene catalogue record and pLannotate feature annotations shown in this document.]
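Description:
pQL173 SspBmicro-BoNT(147-441, Y365A) is a mammalian expression plasmid built on the Clontech pmCherryC1 backbone. It propagates in E. coli at high copy from a ColE1/pUC-type origin and is selected with kanamycin. The Tn5 NeoR/KanR gene sits behind tandem bacterial (AmpR) and SV40 early promoters and is followed by an HSV TK polyadenylation signal, so the same marker can confer G418 resistance in mammalian cells. An f1 origin is also present.

The payload is driven by the CMV immediate early enhancer and promoter and terminated by an SV40 poly(A) signal. According to the feature table, the transcript encodes mCherry first, then a picornavirus IRES, then an SspB fragment followed closely by a botulinum neurotoxin B fragment. This arrangement suggests a bicistronic design in which mCherry is translated as a separate red marker of transfected cells, while the IRES directs translation of the SspB-toxin fusion. The catalogue entry itself does not mention mCherry or the IRES and lists only SspB as an N-terminal fusion partner.

The toxin portion covers residues 147-441 of BoNT/B and carries a Y365A mutation. SspB is the "micro" variant with the R73Q substitution, a component of the iLID light-inducible dimerisation system in which SspB binds its partner upon blue light illumination. The associated publication describes a photoactivatable botulinum neurotoxin for inducible control of neurotransmission. This plasmid therefore appears to supply one half of a split toxin that is reconstituted by light-driven dimerisation with a complementary fragment on a separate construct. The record does not name that partner or state the functional purpose of Y365A.
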