Features (pLannotate 1.2.2; 16 found; start..end, strand, type, name):
     61..364     +  enhancer       CMV enhancer: human cytomegalovirus immediate early enhancer
    365..568     +  promoter       CMV promoter: human cytomegalovirus (CMV) immediate early promoter
    613..1320    +  CDS            mCherry: mCherry is a basic (constitutively fluorescent) red fluorescent protein published in 2004, derived from Discosoma sp.. It is reported to be a very rapidly-maturing monomer with low acid sensitivity.
   1669..1917    +  ncRNA          IRES Picorna: Accession: RF00229 - Picornavirus internal ribosome entry site (IRES)
   1947..2288    +  CDS            sspB (fragment): SSPB_HAEIN - Experimental evidence at protein level: Swiss-Prot protein existence level 1. Also stimulates degradation of the N-terminus of RseA (residues 1-108, alone or in complex with sigma-E) by ClpX-ClpP in a non-ssrA-mediated fashion. From Haemophilus influenzae (strain ATCC 51907 / DSM 11121 / KW20 / Rd).
   2337..3233    +  CDS            botB (fragment): BXB_CLOBK - Experimental evidence at protein level: Swiss-Prot protein existence level 1. [Botulinum neurotoxin B heavy chain]: Responsible for host epithelial cell transcytosis, host nerve cell targeting and translocation of light chain (LC) into host cytosol. Composed of 3 subdomains; the translocation domain (TD), and N-terminus and C- terminus of the receptor-binding domain (RBD). The RBD is responsible for the adherence of the toxin to the cell surface. It simultaneously recognizes 2 coreceptors; polysialated gangliosides and host synaptotagmin-1 and -2 (SYT1 and SYT2) which bind simultan
   3251..3335    +  CDS            large T antigen (fragment): large T antigen from SV40 (simian virus 40)
   3358..3479    +  polyA_signal   SV40 poly(A) signal: SV40 polyadenylation signal
   3513..3941    -  rep_origin     f1 ori (sequence partly withheld): f1 bacteriophage origin of replication; arrow indicates direction of (+) strand synthesis
   3968..4072    +  promoter       AmpR promoter: bla
   4074..4431    +  promoter       SV40 promoter: SV40 enhancer and early promoter
   4466..5260    +  CDS            NeoR/KanR: aminoglycoside phosphotransferase from Tn5; aph(3')-II (or nptII); confers resistance to neomycin, kanamycin, and G418 (Geneticin®)
   5281..5433    +  CDS            ble (fragment): BLE_KLEPN - Experimental evidence at protein level: Swiss-Prot protein existence level 1. Binding protein with a strong affinity to the bleomycin family of antibiotics. Binds to CL990; an antimitotic-antibiotic compound. From Klebsiella pneumoniae.
   5492..5539    +  polyA_signal   HSV TK poly(A) signal: herpes simplex virus thymidine kinase polyadenylation signal (Cole and Stacy, 1985)
   5630..5646    -  polyA_signal   bGH poly(A) signal (fragment): bovine growth hormone polyadenylation signal
   5868..6456    +  rep_origin     ori: high-copy-number ColE1/pMB1/pBR322/pUC origin of replication
>Addgene plasmid #122976 | pQL173 SspBmicro-BoNT(147-441, Y365A) | depositor full sequence | sequence record 234738 | pQL173 SspBmicro-BoNT(147-441, Y365A) sequence 6570 bps
TAGTTATTAATAGTAATCAATTACGGGGTCATTAGTTCATAGCCCATATATGGAGTTCCGCGTTACATAA
CTTACGGTAAATGGCCCGCCTGGCTGACCGCCCAACGACCCCCGCCCATTGACGTCAATAATGACGTATG
TTCCCATAGTAACGCCAATAGGGACTTTCCATTGACGTCAATGGGTGGAGTATTTACGGTAAACTGCCCA
CTTGGCAGTACATCAAGTGTATCATATGCCAAGTACGCCCCCTATTGACGTCAATGACGGTAAATGGCCC
GCCTGGCATTATGCCCAGTACATGACCTTATGGGACTTTCCTACTTGGCAGTACATCTACGTATTAGTCA
TCGCTATTACCATGGTGATGCGGTTTTGGCAGTACATCAATGGGCGTGGATAGCGGTTTGACTCACGGGG
ATTTCCAAGTCTCCACCCCATTGACGTCAATGGGAGTTTGTTTTGGCACCAAAATCAACGGGACTTTCCA
AAATGTCGTAACAACTCCGCCCCATTGACGCAAATGGGCGGTAGGCGTGTACGGTGGGAGGTCTATATAA
GCAGAGCTGGTTTAGTGAACCGTCAGATCCGCTAGCGCTACCGGTCGCCACCATGGTGAGCAAGGGCGAG
GAGGATAACATGGCCATCATCAAGGAGTTCATGCGCTTCAAGGTGCACATGGAGGGCTCCGTGAACGGCC
ACGAGTTCGAGATCGAGGGCGAGGGCGAGGGCCGCCCCTACGAGGGCACCCAGACCGCCAAGCTGAAGGT
GACCAAGGGTGGCCCCCTGCCCTTCGCCTGGGACATCCTGTCCCCTCAGTTCATGTACGGCTCCAAGGCC
TACGTGAAGCACCCCGCCGACATCCCCGACTACTTGAAGCTGTCCTTCCCCGAGGGCTTCAAGTGGGAGC
GCGTGATGAACTTCGAGGACGGCGGCGTGGTGACCGTGACCCAGGACTCCTCCCTGCAGGACGGCGAGTT
CATCTACAAGGTGAAGCTGCGCGGCACCAACTTCCCCTCCGACGGCCCCGTAATGCAGAAGAAGACCATG
GGCTGGGAGGCCTCCTCCGAGCGGATGTACCCCGAGGACGGCGCCCTGAAGGGCGAGATCAAGCAGAGGC
TGAAGCTGAAGGACGGCGGCCACTACGACGCTGAGGTCAAGACCACCTACAAGGCCAAGAAGCCCGTGCA
GCTGCCCGGCGCCTACAACGTCAACATCAAGTTGGACATCACCTCCCACAACGAGGACTACACCATCGTG
GAACAGTACGAACGCGCCGAGGGCCGCCACTCCACCGGCGGCATGGACGAGCTGTACAAGTGTGGCGGCT
AGTACTCCGGTATTGCGGTACCCTTGTACGCCTGTTTTATACTCCCTTCCCGTAACTTAGACGCACAAAA
CCAAGTTCAATAGAAGGGGGTACAAACCAGTACCACCACGAACAAGCACTTCTGTTTCCCCGGTGATGTC
GTATAGACTGCTTGCGTGGTTGAAAGCGACGGATCCGTTATCCGCTTATGTACTTCGAGAAGCCCAGTAC
CACCTCGGAATCTTCGATGCGTTGCGCTCAGCACTCAACCCCAGAGTGTAGCTTAGGCTGATGAGTCTGG
ACATCCCTCACCGGTGACGGTGGTCCAGGCTGCGTTGGCGGCCTACCTATGGCTAACGCCATGGGACGCT
AGTTGTGAACAAGGTGTGAAGAGCCTATTGAGCTACNTAAGAATCCTCCGGCCCCTGAATGCGGCTAATC
CCAACCTCGGAGCAGGTGGTCACAAACCAGTGATTGGCCTGTCGTAACGCGCAAGTCCGTGGCGGAACCG
ACTACTTTGGGTGTCCGTGTTTCCTTTTATTTTATTGTGGCTGCTTATGGTGACAATCACAGATTGTTAT
CATAAAGCGAATTGGATAGGATCAAGCTTATCGATACCGTCGACCTCGAGGCCACCATGGAATACAGCTC
CCCGAAACGCCCTAAGCTGCTGCGTGAATATTACGATTGGCTGGTTGATAACAGCTTTACCCCATATCTG
GTGGTGGATGCCACATACCTGGGCGTGAACGTGCCCGTGGAGTATGTGAAAGACGGTCAGATCGTGCTGA
ATCTGTCTGCAAGTGCGACCGGCAACCTGCAACTGACAAATGATTTTATCCAGTTCAACGCCCAGTTTAA
GGGCGTGTCTCGTGAACTGTATATCCCGATGGGTGCCGCTCTGGCCATTTACGCTCGCGAGAACGGCGAT
GGTGTGATGTTCGAACCAGAAGAAATCTATGACGAGCTGAATATTGAGCTCGGTGGCGGTGGCTCTGGAG
GTGGTGGGTCCGGAGGAGGCGGCCGCGAAGTGGAGCGAAAAAAAGGTATTTTCGCAAATTTAATAATATT
TGGACCTGGGCCAGTTTTAAATGAAAATGAGACTATAGATATAGGTATACAAAATCATTTTGCATCAAGG
GAAGGCTTCGGGGGTATAATGCAAATGAAGTTTTGCCCAGAATATGTAAGCGTATTTAATAATGTTCAAG
AAAACAAAGGCGCAAGTATATTTAATAGACGTGGATATTTTTCAGATCCAGCCTTGATATTAATGCATGA
ACTTATACATGTTTTACATGGATTATATGGCATTAAAGTAGATGATTTACCAATTGTACCAAATGAAAAA
AAATTTTTTATGCAATCTACAGATGCTATACAGGCAGAAGAACTATATACATTTGGAGGACAAGATCCCA
GCATCATAACTCCTTCTACGGATAAAAGTATCTATGATAAAGTTTTGCAAAATTTTAGAGGGATAGTTGA
TAGACTTAACAAGGTTTTAGTTTGCATATCAGATCCTAACATTAATATTAATATATATAAAAATAAATTT
AAAGATAAATATAAATTCGTTGAAGATTCTGAGGGAAAATATAGTATAGATGTAGAAAGTTTTGATAAAT
TATATAAAAGCTTAATGTTTGGTTTTACAGAAACTAATATAGCAGAAAATGCCAAAATAAAAACTAGAGC
TTCTTATTTTAGTGATTCCTTACCACCAGTAAAAATAAAAAATTTATTAGATAATGAAATCTATACTATA
GAGGAAGGGTTTAATATATCTGATAAAGATATGGAAAAAGAATATAGAGGTCAGAATAAAGCTATAAATA
AACAAGCTTATGAAGAAATTAGCAAGGAGCATTTGGCTGTATATAAGATACAAATGTGTAAAAGTGTTAA
ATAGCCCGGGATCCACCGGATCTAGATAACTGATCATAATCAGCCATACCACATTTGTAGAGGTTTTACT
TGCTTTAAAAAACCTCCCACACCTCCCCCTGAACCTGAAACATAAAATGAATGCAATTGTTGTTGTTAAC
TTGTTTATTGCAGCTTATAATGGTTACAAATAAAGCAATAGCATCACAAATTTCACAAATAAAGCATTTT
TTTCACTGCATTCTAGTTGTGGTTTGTCCAAACTCATCAATGTATCTTAACGCGTAAATTGTAAGCGTTA
ATATTTTGTTAAAATTCGCGTTAAATTTTTGTTAAATCAGCTCATTTTTTAACCAATAGGCCGAAATCGG
CAAAATCCCTTATAAATCAAAAGAATAGACCGAGATAGGGT
[37 nt withheld, positions 3612-3648]
AAAGAACGTGGACTCCAACGTCAAAGG
[49 nt withheld, positions 3676-3724]
T
[91 nt withheld, positions 3726-3816]
G
[124 nt withheld, positions 3818-3941]
CAGGTGGCACTTTTCGGGGAAATGTGCGCGGAACCCCTATTTGTTTATTTTTCTAAATACATTCAAATAT
GTATCCGCTCATGAGACAATAACCCTGATAAATGCTTCAATAATATTGAAAAAGGAAGAGTCCTGAGGCG
GAAAGAACCAGCTGTGGAATGTGTGTCAGTTAGGGTGTGGAAAGTCCCCAGGCTCCCCAGCAGGCAGAAG
TATGCAAAGCATGCATCTCAATTAGTCAGCAACCAGGTGTGGAAAGTCCCCAGGCTCCCCAGCAGGCAGA
AGTATGCAAAGCATGCATCTCAATTAGTCAGCAACCATAGTCCCGCCCCTAACTCCGCCCATCCCGCCCC
TAACTCCGCCCAGTTCCGCCCATTCTCCGCCCCATGGCTGACTAATTTTTTTTATTTATGCAGAGGCCGA
GGCCGCCTCGGCCTCTGAGCTATTCCAGAAGTAGTGAGGAGGCTTTTTTGGAGGCCTAGGCTTTTGCAAA
GATCGATCAAGAGACAGGATGAGGATCGTTTCGCATGATTGAACAAGATGGATTGCACGCAGGTTCTCCG
GCCGCTTGGGTGGAGAGGCTATTCGGCTATGACTGGGCACAACAGACAATCGGCTGCTCTGATGCCGCCG
TGTTCCGGCTGTCAGCGCAGGGGCGCCCGGTTCTTTTTGTCAAGACCGACCTGTCCGGTGCCCTGAATGA
ACTGCAAGACGAGGCAGCGCGGCTATCGTGGCTGGCCACGACGGGCGTTCCTTGCGCAGCTGTGCTCGAC
GTTGTCACTGAAGCGGGAAGGGACTGGCTGCTATTGGGCGAAGTGCCGGGGCAGGATCTCCTGTCATCTC
ACCTTGCTCCTGCCGAGAAAGTATCCATCATGGCTGATGCAATGCGGCGGCTGCATACGCTTGATCCGGC
TACCTGCCCATTCGACCACCAAGCGAAACATCGCATCGAGCGAGCACGTACTCGGATGGAAGCCGGTCTT
GTCGATCAGGATGATCTGGACGAAGAGCATCAGGGGCTCGCGCCAGCCGAACTGTTCGCCAGGCTCAAGG
CGAGCATGCCCGACGGCGAGGATCTCGTCGTGACCCATGGCGATGCCTGCTTGCCGAATATCATGGTGGA
AAATGGCCGCTTTTCTGGATTCATCGACTGTGGCCGGCTGGGTGTGGCGGACCGCTATCAGGACATAGCG
TTGGCTACCCGTGATATTGCTGAAGAGCTTGGCGGCGAATGGGCTGACCGCTTCCTCGTGCTTTACGGTA
TCGCCGCTCCCGATTCGCAGCGCATCGCCTTCTATCGCCTTCTTGACGAGTTCTTCTGAGCGGGACTCTG
GGGTTCGAAATGACCGACCAAGCGACGCCCAACCTGCCATCACGAGATTTCGATTCCACCGCCGCCTTCT
ATGAAAGGTTGGGCTTCGGAATCGTTTTCCGGGACGCCGGCTGGATGATCCTCCAGCGCGGGGATCTCAT
GCTGGAGTTCTTCGCCCACCCTAGGGGGAGGCTAACTGAAACACGGAAGGAGACAATACCGGAAGGAACC
CGCGCTATGACGGCAATAAAAAGACAGAATAAAACGCACGGTGTTGGGTCGTTTGTTCATAAACGCGGGG
TTCGGTCCCAGGGCTGGCACTCTGTCGATACCCCACCGAGACCCCATTGGGGCCAATACGCCCGCGTTTC
TTCCTTTTCCCCACCCCACCCCCCAAGTTCGGGTGAAGGCCCAGGGCTCGCAGCCAACGTCGGGGCGGCA
GGCCCTGCCATAGCCTCAGGTTACTCATATATACTTTAGATTGATTTAAAACTTCATTTTTAATTTAAAA
GGATCTAGGTGAAGATCCTTTTTGATAATCTCATGACCAAAATCCCTTAACGTGAGTTTTCGTTCCACTG
AGCGTCAGACCCCGTAGAAAAGATCAAAGGATCTTCTTGAGATCCTTTTTTTCTGCGCGTAATCTGCTGC
TTGCAAACAAAAAAACCACCGCTACCAGCGGTGGTTTGTTTGCCGGATCAAGAGCTACCAACTCTTTTTC
CGAAGGTAACTGGCTTCAGCAGAGCGCAGATACCAAATACTGTCCTTCTAGTGTAGCCGTAGTTAGGCCA
CCACTTCAAGAACTCTGTAGCACCGCCTACATACCTCGCTCTGCTAATCCTGTTACCAGTGGCTGCTGCC
AGTGGCGATAAGTCGTGTCTTACCGGGTTGGACTCAAGACGATAGTTACCGGATAAGGCGCAGCGGTCGG
GCTGAACGGGGGGTTCGTGCACACAGCCCAGCTTGGAGCGAACGACCTACACCGAACTGAGATACCTACA
GCGTGAGCTATGAGAAAGCGCCACGCTTCCCGAAGGGAGAAAGGCGGACAGGTATCCGGTAAGCGGCAGG
GTCGGAACAGGAGAGCGCACGAGGGAGCTTCCAGGGGGAAACGCCTGGTATCTTTATAGTCCTGTCGGGT
TTCGCCACCTCTGACTTGAGCGTCGATTTTTGTGATGCTCGTCAGGGGGGCGGAGCCTATGGAAAAACGC
CAGCAACGCGGCCTTTTTACGGTTCCTGGCCTTTTGCTGGCCTTTTGCTCACATGTTCTTTCCTGCGTTA
TCCCCTGATTCTGTGGATAACCGTATTACCGCCATGCAT
