Features (pLannotate 1.2.2; 16 found; start..end, strand, type, name):
     61..364     +  enhancer       CMV enhancer: human cytomegalovirus immediate early enhancer
    365..568     +  promoter       CMV promoter: human cytomegalovirus (CMV) immediate early promoter
    613..1320    +  CDS            mCherry: mCherry is a basic (constitutively fluorescent) red fluorescent protein published in 2004, derived from Discosoma sp.. It is reported to be a very rapidly-maturing monomer with low acid sensitivity.
   1669..1917    +  ncRNA          IRES Picorna: Accession: RF00229 - Picornavirus internal ribosome entry site (IRES)
   1947..2288    +  CDS            sspB (fragment): SSPB_HAEIN - Experimental evidence at protein level: Swiss-Prot protein existence level 1. Also stimulates degradation of the N-terminus of RseA (residues 1-108, alone or in complex with sigma-E) by ClpX-ClpP in a non-ssrA-mediated fashion. From Haemophilus influenzae (strain ATCC 51907 / DSM 11121 / KW20 / Rd).
   2337..3233    +  CDS            botB (fragment): BXB_CLOBK - Experimental evidence at protein level: Swiss-Prot protein existence level 1. [Botulinum neurotoxin B heavy chain]: Responsible for host epithelial cell transcytosis, host nerve cell targeting and translocation of light chain (LC) into host cytosol. Composed of 3 subdomains; the translocation domain (TD), and N-terminus and C- terminus of the receptor-binding domain (RBD). The RBD is responsible for the adherence of the toxin to the cell surface. It simultaneously recognizes 2 coreceptors; polysialated gangliosides and host synaptotagmin-1 and -2 (SYT1 and SYT2) which bind simultan
   3251..3335    +  CDS            large T antigen (fragment): large T antigen from SV40 (simian virus 40)
   3358..3479    +  polyA_signal   SV40 poly(A) signal: SV40 polyadenylation signal
   3513..3941    -  rep_origin     f1 ori (sequence partly withheld): f1 bacteriophage origin of replication; arrow indicates direction of (+) strand synthesis
   3968..4072    +  promoter       AmpR promoter: bla
   4074..4431    +  promoter       SV40 promoter: SV40 enhancer and early promoter
   4466..5260    +  CDS            NeoR/KanR: aminoglycoside phosphotransferase from Tn5; aph(3')-II (or nptII); confers resistance to neomycin, kanamycin, and G418 (Geneticin®)
   5281..5433    +  CDS            ble (fragment): BLE_KLEPN - Experimental evidence at protein level: Swiss-Prot protein existence level 1. Binding protein with a strong affinity to the bleomycin family of antibiotics. Binds to CL990; an antimitotic-antibiotic compound. From Klebsiella pneumoniae.
   5492..5539    +  polyA_signal   HSV TK poly(A) signal: herpes simplex virus thymidine kinase polyadenylation signal (Cole and Stacy, 1985)
   5630..5646    -  polyA_signal   bGH poly(A) signal (fragment): bovine growth hormone polyadenylation signal
   5868..6456    +  rep_origin     ori: high-copy-number ColE1/pMB1/pBR322/pUC origin of replication
>Addgene plasmid #122976 | pQL173 SspBmicro-BoNT(147-441, Y365A) | addgene full sequence | sequence record 242818 | Addgene NGS Result
TAGTTATTAATAGTAATCAATTACGGGGTCATTAGTTCATAGCCCATATATGGAGTTCCGCGTTACATAA
CTTACGGTAAATGGCCCGCCTGGCTGACCGCCCAACGACCCCCGCCCATTGACGTCAATAATGACGTATG
TTCCCATAGTAACGCCAATAGGGACTTTCCATTGACGTCAATGGGTGGAGTATTTACGGTAAACTGCCCA
CTTGGCAGTACATCAAGTGTATCATATGCCAAGTACGCCCCCTATTGACGTCAATGACGGTAAATGGCCC
GCCTGGCATTATGCCCAGTACATGACCTTATGGGACTTTCCTACTTGGCAGTACATCTACGTATTAGTCA
TCGCTATTACCATGGTGATGCGGTTTTGGCAGTACATCAATGGGCGTGGATAGCGGTTTGACTCACGGGG
ATTTCCAAGTCTCCACCCCATTGACGTCAATGGGAGTTTGTTTTGGCACCAAAATCAACGGGACTTTCCA
AAATGTCGTAACAACTCCGCCCCATTGACGCAAATGGGCGGTAGGCGTGTACGGTGGGAGGTCTATATAA
GCAGAGCTGGTTTAGTGAACCGTCAGATCCGCTAGCGCTACCGGTCGCCACCATGGTGAGCAAGGGCGAG
GAGGATAACATGGCCATCATCAAGGAGTTCATGCGCTTCAAGGTGCACATGGAGGGCTCCGTGAACGGCC
ACGAGTTCGAGATCGAGGGCGAGGGCGAGGGCCGCCCCTACGAGGGCACCCAGACCGCCAAGCTGAAGGT
GACCAAGGGTGGCCCCCTGCCCTTCGCCTGGGACATCCTGTCCCCTCAGTTCATGTACGGCTCCAAGGCC
TACGTGAAGCACCCCGCCGACATCCCCGACTACTTGAAGCTGTCCTTCCCCGAGGGCTTCAAGTGGGAGC
GCGTGATGAACTTCGAGGACGGCGGCGTGGTGACCGTGACCCAGGACTCCTCCCTGCAGGACGGCGAGTT
CATCTACAAGGTGAAGCTGCGCGGCACCAACTTCCCCTCCGACGGCCCCGTAATGCAGAAGAAGACCATG
GGCTGGGAGGCCTCCTCCGAGCGGATGTACCCCGAGGACGGCGCCCTGAAGGGCGAGATCAAGCAGAGGC
TGAAGCTGAAGGACGGCGGCCACTACGACGCTGAGGTCAAGACCACCTACAAGGCCAAGAAGCCCGTGCA
GCTGCCCGGCGCCTACAACGTCAACATCAAGTTGGACATCACCTCCCACAACGAGGACTACACCATCGTG
GAACAGTACGAACGCGCCGAGGGCCGCCACTCCACCGGCGGCATGGACGAGCTGTACAAGTGTGGCGGCT
AGTACTCCGGTATTGCGGTACCCTTGTACGCCTGTTTTATACTCCCTTCCCGTAACTTAGACGCACAAAA
CCAAGTTCAATAGAAGGGGGTACAAACCAGTACCACCACGAACAAGCACTTCTGTTTCCCCGGTGATGTC
GTATAGACTGCTTGCGTGGTTGAAAGCGACGGATCCGTTATCCGCTTATGTACTTCGAGAAGCCCAGTAC
CACCTCGGAATCTTCGATGCGTTGCGCTCAGCACTCAACCCCAGAGTGTAGCTTAGGCTGATGAGTCTGG
ACATCCCTCACCGGTGACGGTGGTCCAGGCTGCGTTGGCGACCTACCTATGGCTAACGCCATGGGACGCT
AGTTGTGAACAAGGTGTGAAGAGCCTATTGAGCTACATAAGAATCCTCCGGCCCCTGAATGCGGCTAATC
CCAACCTCGGAGCAGGTGGTCACAAACCAGTGATTGGCCTGTCGTAACGCGCAAGTCCGTGGCGGAACCG
ACTACTTTGGGTGTCCGTGTTTCCTTTTATTTTATTGTGGCTGCTTATGGTGACAATCACAGATTGTTAT
CATAAAGCGAATTGGATAGGATCAAGCTTATCGATACCGTCGACCTCGAGGCCACCATGGAATACAGCTC
CCCGAAACGCCCTAAGCTGCTGCGTGAATATTACGATTGGCTGGTTGATAACAGCTTTACCCCATATCTG
GTGGTGGATGCCACATACCTGGGCGTGAACGTGCCCGTGGAGTATGTGAAAGACGGTCAGATCGTGCTGA
ATCTGTCTGCAAGTGCGACCGGCAACCTGCAACTGACAAATGATTTTATCCAGTTCAACGCCCAGTTTAA
GGGCGTGTCTCGTGAACTGTATATCCCGATGGGTGCCGCTCTGGCCATTTACGCTCGCGAGAACGGCGAT
GGTGTGATGTTCGAACCAGAAGAAATCTATGACGAGCTGAATATTGAGCTCGGTGGCGGTGGCTCTGGAG
GTGGTGGGTCCGGAGGAGGCGGCCGCGAAGTGGAGCGAAAAAAAGGTATTTTCGCAAATTTAATAATATT
TGGACCTGGGCCAGTTTTAAATGAAAATGAGACTATAGATATAGGTATACAAAATCATTTTGCATCAAGG
GAAGGCTTCGGGGGTATAATGCAAATGAAGTTTTGCCCAGAATATGTAAGCGTATTTAATAATGTTCAAG
AAAACAAAGGCGCAAGTATATTTAATAGACGTGGATATTTTTCAGATCCAGCCTTGATATTAATGCATGA
ACTTATACATGTTTTACATGGATTATATGGCATTAAAGTAGATGATTTACCAATTGTACCAAATGAAAAA
AAATTTTTTATGCAATCTACAGATGCTATACAGGCAGAAGAACTATATACATTTGGAGGACAAGATCCCA
GCATCATAACTCCTTCTACGGATAAAAGTATCTATGATAAAGTTTTGCAAAATTTTAGAGGGATAGTTGA
TAGACTTAACAAGGTTTTAGTTTGCATATCAGATCCTAACATTAATATTAATATATATAAAAATAAATTT
AAAGATAAATATAAATTCGTTGAAGATTCTGAGGGAAAATATAGTATAGATGTAGAAAGTTTTGATAAAT
TATATAAAAGCTTAATGTTTGGTTTTACAGAAACTAATATAGCAGAAAATGCCAAAATAAAAACTAGAGC
TTCTTATTTTAGTGATTCCTTACCACCAGTAAAAATAAAAAATTTATTAGATAATGAAATCTATACTATA
GAGGAAGGGTTTAATATATCTGATAAAGATATGGAAAAAGAATATAGAGGTCAGAATAAAGCTATAAATA
AACAAGCTTATGAAGAAATTAGCAAGGAGCATTTGGCTGTATATAAGATACAAATGTGTAAAAGTGTTAA
ATAGCCCGGGATCCACCGGATCTAGATAACTGATCATAATCAGCCATACCACATTTGTAGAGGTTTTACT
TGCTTTAAAAAACCTCCCACACCTCCCCCTGAACCTGAAACATAAAATGAATGCAATTGTTGTTGTTAAC
TTGTTTATTGCAGCTTATAATGGTTACAAATAAAGCAATAGCATCACAAATTTCACAAATAAAGCATTTT
TTTCACTGCATTCTAGTTGTGGTTTGTCCAAACTCATCAATGTATCTTAAGGCGTAAATTGTAAGCGTTA
ATATTTTGTTAAAATTCGCGTTAAATTTTTGTTAAATCAGCTCATTTTTTAACCAATAGGCCGAAATCGG
CAAAATCCCTTATAAATCAAAAGAATAGACCGAGATAGGGT
[37 nt withheld, positions 3612-3648]
AAAGAACGTGGACTCCAACGTCAAAGG
[49 nt withheld, positions 3676-3724]
T
[91 nt withheld, positions 3726-3816]
G
[124 nt withheld, positions 3818-3941]
CAGGTGGCACTTTTCGGGGAAATGTGCGCGGAACCCCTATTTGTTTATTTTTCTAAATACATTCAAATAT
GTATCCGCTCATGAGACAATAACCCTGATAAATGCTTCAATAATATTGAAAAAGGAAGAGTCCTGAGGCG
GAAAGAACCAGCTGTGGAATGTGTGTCAGTTAGGGTGTGGAAAGTCCCCAGGCTCCCCAGCAGGCAGAAG
TATGCAAAGCATGCATCTCAATTAGTCAGCAACCAGGTGTGGAAAGTCCCCAGGCTCCCCAGCAGGCAGA
AGTATGCAAAGCATGCATCTCAATTAGTCAGCAACCATAGTCCCGCCCCTAACTCCGCCCATCCCGCCCC
TAACTCCGCCCAGTTCCGCCCATTCTCCGCCCCATGGCTGACTAATTTTTTTTATTTATGCAGAGGCCGA
GGCCGCCTCGGCCTCTGAGCTATTCCAGAAGTAGTGAGGAGGCTTTTTTGGAGGCCTAGGCTTTTGCAAA
GATCGATCAAGAGACAGGATGAGGATCGTTTCGCATGATTGAACAAGATGGATTGCACGCAGGTTCTCCG
GCCGCTTGGGTGGAGAGGCTATTCGGCTATGACTGGGCACAACAGACAATCGGCTGCTCTGATGCCGCCG
TGTTCCGGCTGTCAGCGCAGGGGCGCCCGGTTCTTTTTGTCAAGACCGACCTGTCCGGTGCCCTGAATGA
ACTGCAAGACGAGGCAGCGCGGCTATCGTGGCTGGCCACGACGGGCGTTCCTTGCGCAGCTGTGCTCGAC
GTTGTCACTGAAGCGGGAAGGGACTGGCTGCTATTGGGCGAAGTGCCGGGGCAGGATCTCCTGTCATCTC
ACCTTGCTCCTGCCGAGAAAGTATCCATCATGGCTGATGCAATGCGGCGGCTGCATACGCTTGATCCGGC
TACCTGCCCATTCGACCACCAAGCGAAACATCGCATCGAGCGAGCACGTACTCGGATGGAAGCCGGTCTT
GTCGATCAGGATGATCTGGACGAAGAGCATCAGGGGCTCGCGCCAGCCGAACTGTTCGCCAGGCTCAAGG
CGAGCATGCCCGACGGCGAGGATCTCGTCGTGACCCATGGCGATGCCTGCTTGCCGAATATCATGGTGGA
AAATGGCCGCTTTTCTGGATTCATCGACTGTGGCCGGCTGGGTGTGGCGGACCGCTATCAGGACATAGCG
TTGGCTACCCGTGATATTGCTGAAGAGCTTGGCGGCGAATGGGCTGACCGCTTCCTCGTGCTTTACGGTA
TCGCCGCTCCCGATTCGCAGCGCATCGCCTTCTATCGCCTTCTTGACGAGTTCTTCTGAGCGGGACTCTG
GGGTTCGAAATGACCGACCAAGCGACGCCCAACCTGCCATCACGAGATTTCGATTCCACCGCCGCCTTCT
ATGAAAGGTTGGGCTTCGGAATCGTTTTCCGGGACGCCGGCTGGATGATCCTCCAGCGCGGGGATCTCAT
GCTGGAGTTCTTCGCCCACCCTAGGGGGAGGCTAACTGAAACACGGAAGGAGACAATACCGGAAGGAACC
CGCGCTATGACGGCAATAAAAAGACAGAATAAAACGCACGGTGTTGGGTCGTTTGTTCATAAACGCGGGG
TTCGGTCCCAGGGCTGGCACTCTGTCGATACCCCACCGAGACCCCATTGGGGCCAATACGCCCGCGTTTC
TTCCTTTTCCCCACCCCACCCCCCAAGTTCGGGTGAAGGCCCAGGGCTCGCAGCCAACGTCGGGGCGGCA
GGCCCTGCCATAGCCTCAGGTTACTCATATATACTTTAGATTGATTTAAAACTTCATTTTTAATTTAAAA
GGATCTAGGTGAAGATCCTTTTTGATAATCTCATGACCAAAATCCCTTAACGTGAGTTTTCGTTCCACTG
AGCGTCAGACCCCGTAGAAAAGATCAAAGGATCTTCTTGAGATCCTTTTTTTCTGCGCGTAATCTGCTGC
TTGCAAACAAAAAAACCACCGCTACCAGCGGTGGTTTGTTTGCCGGATCAAGAGCTACCAACTCTTTTTC
CGAAGGTAACTGGCTTCAGCAGAGCGCAGATACCAAATACTGTTCTTCTAGTGTAGCCGTAGTTAGGCCA
CCACTTCAAGAACTCTGTAGCACCGCCTACATACCTCGCTCTGCTAATCCTGTTACCAGTGGCTGCTGCC
AGTGGCGATAAGTCGTGTCTTACCGGGTTGGACTCAAGACGATAGTTACCGGATAAGGCGCAGCGGTCGG
GCTGAACGGGGGGTTCGTGCACACAGCCCAGCTTGGAGCGAACGACCTACACCGAACTGAGATACCTACA
GCGTGAGCTATGAGAAAGCGCCACGCTTCCCGAAGGGAGAAAGGCGGACAGGTATCCGGTAAGCGGCAGG
GTCGGAACAGGAGAGCGCACGAGGGAGCTTCCAGGGGGAAACGCCTGGTATCTTTATAGTCCTGTCGGGT
TTCGCCACCTCTGACTTGAGCGTCGATTTTTGTGATGCTCGTCAGGGGGGCGGAGCCTATGGAAAAACGC
CAGCAACGCGGCCTTTTTACGGTTCCTGGCCTTTTGCTGGCCTTTTGCTCACATGTTCTTTCCTGCGTTA
TCCCCTGATTCTGTGGATAACCGTATTACCGCCATGCAT
